>Addgene plasmid #61421 | pOPINK-OTUB2 (full-length, aa 1-234) | depositor full sequence | sequence record 100035 | pOPINK-OTUB2 (full-length, aa 1-234) sequence 6672 bps
TGGCGAATGGG
[124 nt withheld, positions 12-135]
C
[91 nt withheld, positions 137-227]
A
[49 nt withheld, positions 229-277]
CCTTTGACGTTGGAGTCCACGTTCTTT
[37 nt withheld, positions 305-341]
ACCCTATCTCGGTCTATTCTTTTGATTTATAAGGGATTTTGCCGATTTCGGCCTATTGGTTAAAAAATGA
GCTGATTTAACAAAAATTTAACGCGAATTTTAACAAAATATTAACGTTTACAATTTCAGGTGGCACTTTT
CGGGGAAATGTGCGCGGAACCCCTATTTGTTTATTTTTCTAAATACATTCAAATATGTATCCGCTCATGA
ATTAATTCTTAGAAAAACTCATCGAGCATCAAATGAAACTGCAATTTATTCATATCAGGATTATCAATAC
CATATTTTTGAAAAAGCCGTTTCTGTAATGAAGGAGAAAACTCACCGAGGCAGTTCCATAGGATGGCAAG
ATCCTGGTATCGGTCTGCGATTCCGACTCGTCCAACATCAATACAACCTATTAATTTCCCCTCGTCAAAA
ATAAGGTTATCAAGTGAGAAATCACCATGAGTGACGACTGAATCCGGTGAGAATGGCAAAAGTTTATGCA
TTTCTTTCCAGACTTGTTCAACAGGCCAGCCATTACGCTCGTCATCAAAATCACTCGCATCAACCAAACC
GTTATTCATTCGTGATTGCGCCTGAGCGAGACGAAATACGCGATCGCTGTTAAAAGGACAATTACAAACA
GGAATCGAATGCAACCGGCGCAGGAACACTGCCAGCGCATCAACAATATTTTCACCTGAATCAGGATATT
CTTCTAATACCTGGAATGCTGTTTTCCCGGGGATCGCAGTGGTGAGTAACCATGCATCATCAGGAGTACG
GATAAAATGCTTGATGGTCGGAAGAGGCATAAATTCCGTCAGCCAGTTTAGTCTGACCATCTCATCTGTA
ACATCATTGGCAACGCTACCTTTGCCATGTTTCAGAAACAACTCTGGCGCATCGGGCTTCCCATACAATC
GATAGATTGTCGCACCTGATTGCCCGACATTATCGCGAGCCCATTTATACCCATATAAATCAGCATCCAT
GTTGGAATTTAATCGCGGCCTAGAGCAAGACGTTTCCCGTTGAATATGGCTCATAACACCCCTTGTATTA
CTGTTTATGTAAGCAGACAGTTTTATTGTTCATGACCAAAATCCCTTAACGTGAGTTTTCGTTCCACTGA
GCGTCAGACCCCGTAGAAAAGATCAAAGGATCTTCTTGAGATCCTTTTTTTCTGCGCGTAATCTGCTGCT
TGCAAACAAAAAAACCACCGCTACCAGCGGTGGTTTGTTTGCCGGATCAAGAGCTACCAACTCTTTTTCC
GAAGGTAACTGGCTTCAGCAGAGCGCAGATACCAAATACTGTCCTTCTAGTGTAGCCGTAGTTAGGCCAC
CACTTCAAGAACTCTGTAGCACCGCCTACATACCTCGCTCTGCTAATCCTGTTACCAGTGGCTGCTGCCA
GTGGCGATAAGTCGTGTCTTACCGGGTTGGACTCAAGACGATAGTTACCGGATAAGGCGCAGCGGTCGGG
CTGAACGGGGGGTTCGTGCACACAGCCCAGCTTGGAGCGAACGACCTACACCGAACTGAGATACCTACAG
CGTGAGCTATGAGAAAGCGCCACGCTTCCCGAAGGGAGAAAGGCGGACAGGTATCCGGTAAGCGGCAGGG
TCGGAACAGGAGAGCGCACGAGGGAGCTTCCAGGGGGAAACGCCTGGTATCTTTATAGTCCTGTCGGGTT
TCGCCACCTCTGACTTGAGCGTCGATTTTTGTGATGCTCGTCAGGGGGGCGGAGCCTATGGAAAAACGCC
AGCAACGCGGCCTTTTTACGGTTCCTGGCCTTTTGCTGGCCTTTTGCTCACATGTTCTTTCCTGCGTTAT
CCCCTGATTCTGTGGATAACCGTATTACCGCCTTTGAGTGAGCTGATACCGCTCGCCGCAGCCGAACGAC
CGAGCGCAGCGAGTCAGTGAGCGAGGAAGCGGAAGAGCGCCTGATGCGGTATTTTCTCCTTACGCATCTG
TGCGGTATTTCACACCGCATATATGGTGCACTCTCAGTACAATCTGCTCTGATGCCGCATAGTTAAGCCA
GTATACACTCCGCTATCGCTACGTGACTGGGTCATGGCTGCGCCCCGACACCCGCCAACACCCGCTGACG
CGCCCTGACGGGCTTGTCTGCTCCCGGCATCCGCTTACAGACAAGCTGTGACCGTCTCCGGGAGCTGCAT
GTGTCAGAGGTTTTCACCGTCATCACCGAAACGCGCGAGGCAGCTGCGGTAAAGCTCATCAGCGTGGTCG
TGAAGCGATTCACAGATGTCTGCCTGTTCATCCGCGTCCAGCTCGTTGAGTTTCTCCAGAAGCGTTAATG
TCTGGCTTCTGATAAAGCGGGCCATGTTAAGGGCGGTTTTTTCCTGTTTGGTCACTGATGCCTCCGTGTA
AGGGGGATTTCTGTTCATGGGGGTAATGATACCGATGAAACGAGAGAGGATGCTCACGATACGGGTTACT
GATGATGAACATGCCCGGTTACTGGAACGTTGTGAGGGTAAACAACTGGCGGTATGGATGCGGCGGGACC
AGAGAAAAATCACTCAGGGTCAATGCCAGCGCTTCGTTAATACAGATGTAGGTGTTCCACAGGGTAGCCA
GCAGCATCCTGCGATGCAGATCCGGAACATAATGGTGCAGGGCGCTGACTTCCGCGTTTCCAGACTTTAC
GAAACACGGAAACCGAAGACCATTCATGTTGTTGCTCAGGTCGCAGACGTTTTGCAGCAGCAGTCGCTTC
ACGTTCGCTCGCGTATCGGTGATTCATTCTGCTAACCAGTAAGGCAACCCCGCCAGCCTAGCCGGGTCCT
CAACGACAGGAGCACGATCATGCGCACCCGTGGGGCCGCCATGCCGGCGATAATGGCCTGCTTCTCGCCG
AAACGTTTGGTGGCGGGACCAGTGACGAAGGCTTGAGCGAGGGCGTGCAAGATTCCGAATACCGCAAGCG
ACAGGCCGATCATCGTCGCGCTCCAGCGAAAGCGGTCCTCGCCGAAAATGACCCAGAGCGCTGCCGGCAC
CTGTCCTACGAGTTGCATGATAAAGAAGACAGTCATAAGTGCGGCGACGATAGTCATGCCCCGCGCCCAC
CGGAAGGAGCTGACTGGGTTGAAGGCTCTCAAGGGCATCGGTCGAGATCCCGGTGCCTAATGAGTGAGCT
AACTTACATTAATTGCGTTGCGCTCACTGCCCGCTTTCCAGTCGGGAAACCTGTCGTGCCAGCTGCATTA
ATGAATCGGCCAACGCGCGGGGAGAGGCGGTTTGCGTATTGGGCGCCAGGGTGGTTTTTCTTTTCACCAG
TGAGACGGGCAACAGCTGATTGCCCTTCACCGCCTGGCCCTGAGAGAGTTGCAGCAAGCGGTCCACGCTG
GTTTGCCCCAGCAGGCGAAAATCCTGTTTGATGGTGGTTAACGGCGGGATATAACATGAGCTGTCTTCGG
TATCGTCGTATCCCACTACCGAGATATCCGCACCAACGCGCAGCCCGGACTCGGTAATGGCGCGCATTGC
GCCCAGCGCCATCTGATCGTTGGCAACCAGCATCGCAGTGGGAACGATGCCCTCATTCAGCATTTGCATG
GTTTGTTGAAAACCGGACATGGCACTCCAGTCGCCTTCCCGTTCCGCTATCGGCTGAATTTGATTGCGAG
TGAGATATTTATGCCAGCCAGCCAGACGCAGACGCGCCGAGACAGAACTTAATGGGCCCGCTAACAGCGC
GATTTGCTGGTGACCCAATGCGACCAGATGCTCCACGCCCAGTCGCGTACCGTCTTCATGGGAGAAAATA
ATACTGTTGATGGGTGTCTGGTCAGAGACATCAAGAAATAACGCCGGAACATTAGTGCAGGCAGCTTCCA
CAGCAATGGCATCCTGGTCATCCAGCGGATAGTTAATGATCAGCCCACTGACGCGTTGCGCGAGAAGATT
GTGCACCGCCGCTTTACAGGCTTCGACGCCGCTTCGTTCTACCATCGACACCACCACGCTGGCACCCAGT
TGATCGGCGCGAGATTTAATCGCCGCGACAATTTGCGACGGCGCGTGCAGGGCCAGACTGGAGGTGGCAA
CGCCAATCAGCAACGACTGTTTGCCCGCCAGTTGTTGTGCCACGCGGTTGGGAATGTAATTCAGCTCCGC
CATCGCCGCTTCCACTTTTTCCCGCGTTTTCGCAGAAACGTGGCTGGCCTGGTTCACCACGCGGGAAACG
GTCTGATAAGAGACACCGGCATACTCTGCGACATCGTATAACGTTACTGGTTTCACATTCACCACCCTGA
ATTGACTCTCTTCCGGGCGCTATCATGCCATACCGCGAAAGGTTTTGCGCCATTCGATGGTGTCCGGGAT
CTCGACGCTCTCCCTTATGCGACTCCTGCATTAGGAAGCAGCCCAGTAGTAGGTTGAGGCCGTTGAGCAC
CGCCGCCGCAAGGAATGGTGCATGCAAGGAGATGGCGCCCAACAGTCCCCCGGCCACGGGGCCTGCCACC
ATACCCACGCCGAAACAAGCGCTCATGAGCCCGAAGTGGCGAGCCCGATCTTCCCCATCGGTGATGTCGG
CGATATAGGCGCCAGCAACCGCACCTGTGGCGCCGGTGATGCCGGCCACGATGCGTCCGGCGTAGAGGAT
CGAGATCTCGATCCCGCGAAATTAATACGACTCACTATAGGGGAATTGTGAGCGGATAACAATTCCCCTC
TAGAAATAATTTTGTTTAACTTTAAGAAGGAGATATACCATGGCACATCACCATCACCATCACATGTCCC
CTATACTAGGTTATTGGAAAATTAAGGGCCTTGTGCAACCCACTCGACTTCTTTTGGAATATCTTGAAGA
AAAATATGAAGAGCATTTGTATGAGCGCGATGAAGGTGATAAATGGCGAAACAAAAAGTTTGAATTGGGT
TTGGAGTTTCCCAATCTTCCTTATTATATTGATGGTGATGTTAAATTAACACAGTCTATGGCCATCATAC
GTTATATAGCTGACAAGCACAACATGTTGGGTGGTTGTCCAAAAGAGCGTGCAGAGATTTCAATGCTTGA
AGGAGCGGTTTTGGATATTAGATACGGTGTTTCGAGAATTGCATATAGTAAAGACTTTGAAACTCTCAAA
GTTGATTTTCTTAGCAAGCTACCTGAAATGCTGAAAATGTTCGAAGATCGTTTATGTCATAAAACATATT
TAAATGGTGATCATGTAACCCATCCTGACTTCATGTTGTATGACGCTCTTGATGTTGTTTTATACATGGA
CCCAATGTGCCTGGATGCGTTCCCAAAATTAGTTTGTTTTAAAAAACGTATTGAAGCTATCCCACAAATT
GATAAGTACTTGAAATCCAGCAAGTATATAGCATGGCCTTTGCAGGGCTGGCAAGCCACGTTTGGTGGTG
GCGACCATCCTCCAAAATCGGATCTGAGCAGCGGTCTGGAAGTTCTGTTTCAGGGCCCGATGAGTGAAAC
ATCTTTCAACCTAATATCAGAAAAATGTGACATTCTATCCATTCTTCGGGACCATCCTGAAAACAGGATT
TACCGGAGGAAAATCGAGGAACTCAGCAAAAGGTTCACCGCCATCCGCAAGACCAAAGGGGATGGGAACT
GCTTCTACAGGGCCTTGGGCTATTCCTACCTGGAGTCCCTGCTGGGGAAGAGCAGGGAGATCTTCAAGTT
CAAAGAACGCGTACTGCAGACCCCAAATGACCTTCTGGCTGCTGGCTTTGAGGAGCACAAGTTCAGAAAC
TTCTTCAATGCTTTTTACAGTGTGGTGGAACTGGTAGAGAAGGATGGCTCAGTGTCCAGCCTGCTGAAGG
TGTTCAACGACCAGAGTGCCTCGGACCACATCGTGCAGTTCCTGCGCCTGCTCACGTCGGCCTTCATCAG
GAACCGAGCAGACTTCTTCCGGCACTTCATTGATGAGGAGATGGACATCAAAGACTTCTGCACTCACGAA
GTAGAGCCCATGGCCACGGAGTGTGACCACATCCAGATCACGGCGTTGTCGCAGGCCCTGAGCATTGCCC
TGCAAGTGGAGTACGTGGACGAGATGGATACCGCCCTGAACCACCACGTGTTCCCTGAGGCCGCCACCCC
TTCCGTTTACCTGCTCTATAAAACATCCCACTACAACATCCTTTATGCAGCCGATAAACATTAAAGCTTT
CTAGACCATTTAAACACCACCACCACCACCACTGAGATCCGGCTGCTAACAAAGCCCGAAAGGAAGCTGA
GTTGGCTGCTGCCACCGCTGAGCAATAACTAGCATAACCCCTTGGGGCCTCTAAACGGGTCTTGAGGGGT
TTTTTGCTGAAAGGAGGAACTATATCCGGAT
Features (pLannotate 1.2.2; 21 found; start..end, strand, type, name):
     12..467     +  rep_origin     f1 ori (sequence partly withheld): f1 bacteriophage origin of replication; arrow indicates direction of (+) strand synthesis
    494..551     +  promoter       AmpR promoter (fragment): bla
    560..1375    -  CDS            KanR: aminoglycoside phosphotransferase; aph(3')-Ia; confers resistance to kanamycin in bacteria or G418 (Geneticin®) in eukaryotes
   1497..2085    +  rep_origin     ori: high-copy-number ColE1/pMB1/pBR322/pUC origin of replication
   2271..2413    -  misc_feature   bom: basis of mobility region from pBR322
   2515..2706    -  CDS            rop: Rop protein, which maintains plasmids at low copy number; rop
   2723..3103    +  CDS            YPB1_ECOLX: Protein predicted: Swiss-Prot protein existence level 4. From Escherichia coli.
   3175..3466    -  CDS            TcR (fragment): tetracycline efflux protein; tet; confers resistance to tetracycline
   3481..3502    -  protein_bind   CAP binding site: CAP binding activates transcription in the presence of cAMP. E. coli catabolite activator protein
   3515..4597    -  CDS            lacI: lac repressor; lacI; The lac repressor binds to the lac operator to inhibit transcription in E. coli. This inhibition can be relieved by adding lactose or isopropyl-β-D-thiogalactopyranoside (IPTG).
   4598..4675    -  promoter       lacI promoter: lacI
   4683..4962    -  CDS            TcR (fragment): tetracycline efflux protein; tet; confers resistance to tetracycline
   4984..5002    +  promoter       T7 promoter: promoter for bacteriophage T7 RNA polymerase
   5003..5027    +  protein_bind   lac operator: The lac repressor binds to the lac operator to inhibit transcription in E. coli. This inhibition can be relieved by adding lactose or isopropyl-β-D-thiogalactopyranoside (IPTG). lac repressor encoded by lacI
   5042..5064    +  RBS            RBS: efficient ribosome binding site from bacteriophage T7 gene 10 (Olins and Rangwala, 1989)
   5077..5094    +  CDS            7xHis (fragment): 6xHis affinity tag
   5095..5748    +  CDS            GST26_SCHJA: Experimental evidence at protein level: Swiss-Prot protein existence level 1. GST isoenzymes appear to play a central role in the parasite detoxification system. Other functions are also suspected including a role in increasing the solubility of haematin in the parasite gut. From Schistosoma japonicum (Blood fluke).
   5791..6492    +  CDS            OTUB2: OTUB2_HUMAN - Also known as C14orf137, OTB2, OTU2. Experimental evidence at protein level: Swiss-Prot protein existence level 1. Hydrolase that can remove conjugated ubiquitin from proteins in vitro and may therefore play an important regulatory role at the level of protein turnover by preventing degradation. Mediates deubiquitination of 'Lys-11'-,'Lys-48'- and 'Lys-63'-linked polyubiquitin chains, with a preference for 'Lys-63'-linked polyubiquitin chains. From Homo sapiens (Human).
   6516..6533    +  CDS            9xHis (fragment): 9xHis affinity tag
   6543..6592    +  CDS            SET1 (fragment): solubility-enhancement tag derived from T7 phage gene 10B
   6600..6647    +  terminator     T7 terminator: transcription terminator for bacteriophage T7 RNA polymerase
