[The description below was written by a language model from this plasmid's Addgene catalogue record and pLannotate feature annotations shown in this document.]
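Description:
pOPINK-OTUB2 (full-length, aa 1-234) is a 6,672 bp bacterial expression plasmid built on the pOPINK backbone from OPPF-UK, designed to produce human OTUB2 (otubain-2, a ubiquitin thioesterase of the OTU deubiquitinase family) in E. coli. It is maintained through a ColE1/pMB1-type origin accompanied by the bom and rop elements of pBR322, the latter normally moderating copy number (the catalogue lists copy number as unknown). Selection is by kanamycin through an aminoglycoside phosphotransferase gene. An f1 origin is also present, and short tetracycline-resistance fragments appear to be non-functional backbone remnants.

The expression cassette follows the pET-style layout: a T7 promoter immediately followed by a lac operator, a T7 gene 10 ribosome binding site and a T7 terminator, with a plasmid-borne lacI gene supplying repressor. Transcription therefore depends on a host providing T7 RNA polymerase and is inducible with IPTG. The open reading frame encodes an N-terminal His6 tag, Schistosoma japonicum glutathione S-transferase and, according to the catalogue, a 3C protease cleavage site (located in the short unannotated gap between GST and the insert), followed by the 702 bp full-length OTUB2 coding sequence. This arrangement allows affinity capture on nickel or glutathione resin and subsequent removal of the tags by 3C protease. The feature table also shows a His-tag fragment and a T7 gene 10B-derived tag fragment downstream of OTUB2. The catalogue lists no C-terminal tag, and the record does not say whether these are translated. The insert was placed between KpnI (destroyed) and HindIII sites. The associated work concerns linkage specificity of OTU deubiquitinases and ubiquitin chain restriction analysis, consistent with use for purifying recombinant OTUB2 for biochemical assays.
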