Addgene plasmid #61421: pOPINK-OTUB2 (full-length, aa 1-234)
Purpose: Expresses human OTUB2 (full-length) in E. coli.
Depositing lab: David Komander. Depositing organization: MRC Laboratory of Molecular Biology. Publication: OTU Deubiquitinases Reveal Mechanisms of Linkage Specificity and Enable Ubiquitin Chain Restriction Analysis. Mevissen TE, Hospenthal MK, Geurink PP, Elliott PR, Akutsu M, Arnaudo N, Ekkebus R, Kulathu Y, Wauer T, El Oualid F, Freund SM, Ovaa H, Komander D. Cell. 2013 Jul 3;154(1):169-84. doi: 10.1016/j.cell.2013.05.046. PubMed 23827681.
Backbone
  Vector backbone: pOPINK
  Backbone manufacturer: OPPF-UK
  Backbone size w/o insert (bp): 6299
  Total vector size (bp): 6672
  Vector type: Bacterial Expression
Growth in bacteria
  Bacterial resistance: Kanamycin, 50 μg/mL
  Growth temperature: 37°C
  Growth strain: DH5alpha
  Copy number: Unknown
Gene/Insert
  Gene/Insert name: OTUB2 (Ubiquitin thioesterase OTUB2) (alt name: Otubain-2)
  Species: H. sapiens (human)
  Insert size (bp): 702
  GenBank ID: NM_023112.3
  Entrez Gene: OTUB2 (a.k.a. C14orf137, OTB2, OTU2)
  Promoter: T7
  Tag / fusion protein: His6-GST-3C (N terminal on backbone)
  Cloning method: Restriction Enzyme; 5′ cloning site KpnI (destroyed during cloning); 3′ cloning site HindIII (not destroyed)
  Sequencing primers: 5′ pGEX 5’; 3′ T7 Terminal
Terms and licenses: Academic/Nonprofit Terms; Industry Terms: Not Available to Industry
How to cite: pOPINK-OTUB2 (full-length, aa 1-234) was a gift from David Komander (Addgene plasmid # 61421 ; http://n2t.net/addgene:61421 ; RRID:Addgene_61421)
