>Addgene plasmid #61421 | pOPINK-OTUB2 (full-length, aa 1-234) | addgene partial sequence | sequence record 101859 | T7 5'-TAATACGACTCACTATAGGG-3'
TTTTGTTTAACTTTAAGAAGGAGATATACCATGGCACATCACCATCACCATCACATGTCCCCTATACTAG
GTTATTGGAAAATTAAGGGCCTTGTGCAACCCACTCGACTTCTTTTGGAATATCTTGAAGAAAAATATGA
AGAGCATTTGTATGAGCGCGATGAAGGTGATAAATGGCGAAACAAAAAGTTTGAATTGGGTTTGGAGTTT
CCCAATCTTCCTTATTATATTGATGGTGATGTTAAATTAACACAGTCTATGGCCATCATACGTTATATAG
CTGACAAGCACAACATGTTGGGTGGTTGTCCAAAAGAGCGTGCAGAGATTTCAATGCTTGAAGGAGCGGT
TTTGGATATTAGATACGGTGTTTCGAGAATTGCATATAGTAAAGACTTTGAAACTCTCAAAGTTGATTTT
CTTAGCAAGCTACCTGAAATGCTGAAAATGTTCGAAGATCGTTTATGTCATAAAACATATTTAAATGGTG
ATCATGTAACCCATCCTGACTTCATGTTGTATGACGCTCTTGATGTTGTTTTATACATGGACCCAATGTG
CCTGGATGCGTTCCCAAAATTAGTTTGTTTTAAAAAACGTATTGAAGCTATCCCACAAATTGATAAGTAC
TTGAAATCCAGCAAGTATATAGCATGGCCTTTGCAGGGCTGGCAAGCCACGTTTGGTGGTGGCGACCATC
CTCCAAAATCGGATCTGAGCAGCGGTCTGGAAGTTCTGTTTCAGGGCCCGATGAGTGAAACATCTTTCAA
CCTAATATCAGAAAAATGTGACATTCTATCCATTCTTCGGGACCATCCTG
