>Addgene plasmid #61421 | pOPINK-OTUB2 (full-length, aa 1-234) | addgene partial sequence | sequence record 101860 | T7term 5'-GCTAGTTATTGCTCAGCGG-3'
TAATATCAGAAAAATGTGACATTCTATCCATTCTTCGGGACCATCCTGAAAACAGGATTTACCGGAGGAA
AATCGAGGAACTCAGCAAAAGGTTCACCGCCATCCGCAAGACCAAAGGGGATGGGAACTGCTTCTACAGG
GCCTTGGGCTATTCCTACCTGGAGTCCCTGCTGGGGAAGAGCAGGGAGATCTTCAAGTTCAAAGAACGCG
TACTGCAGACCCCAAATGACCTTCTGGCTGCTGGCTTTGAGGAGCACAAGTTCAGAAACTTCTTCAATGC
TTTTTACAGTGTGGTGGAACTGGTAGAGAAGGATGGCTCAGTGTCCAGCCTGCTGAAGGTGTTCAACGAC
CAGAGTGCCTCGGACCACATCGTGCAGTTCCTGCGCCTGCTCACGTCGGCCTTCATCAGGAACCGAGCAG
ACTTCTTCCGGCACTTCATTGATGAGGAGATGGACATCAAAGACTTCTGCACTCACGAAGTAGAGCCCAT
GGCCACGGAGTGTGACCACATCCAGATCACGGCGTTGTCGCAGGCCCTGAGCATTGCCCTGCAAGTGGAG
TACGTGGACGAGATGGATACCGCCCTGAACCACCACGTGTTCCCTGAGGCCGCCACCCCTTCCGTTTACC
TGCTCTATAAAACATCCCACTACAACATCCTTTATGCAGCCGATAAACATTAAAGCTTTCTAGACCATTT
AAACACCACCACCACCACCACTGAGATCCGGCTGCTAAC
